Addgene plasmid #238425: GST-GRP78-Delta C11(pGEX4T1)
Purpose: Expresses GRP78 with the last 11 amino acids at the C terminus deleted fused to the GST Tag
Depositing lab: Amy Shiu Lee. Depositing organization: University of Southern California. Publication: The COOH-Terminal Proline-Rich Region of GRP78 Is a Key Regulator of Its Cell Surface Expression and Viability of Tamoxifen-Resistant Breast Cancer Cells. Tseng CC, Zhang P, Lee AS. Neoplasia. 2019 Aug;21(8):837-848. doi: 10.1016/j.neo.2019.05.008. Epub 2019 Jul 12. PubMed 31306849.
Backbone
  Vector backbone: pGEX-4T1
  Backbone size w/o insert (bp): 4969
  Total vector size (bp): 9500
  Vector type: Bacterial Expression
Growth in bacteria
  Bacterial resistance: Ampicillin, 100 μg/mL
  Growth temperature: 37°C
  Growth strain: DH5alpha
  Copy number: High Copy
Gene/Insert
  Gene/Insert name: 78-kDa glucose-regulated protein (alt names: GRP78; BiP; HSPA5)
  Species: H. sapiens (human)
  Insert size (bp): 4200
  GenBank ID: NM_005347.5
  Entrez Gene: HSPA5 (a.k.a. BIP, GRP78, HEL-S-89n)
  Tag / fusion protein: GST (N terminal on insert)
Terms and licenses: Academic/Nonprofit Terms; Industry Terms: Not Available to Industry
How to cite: GST-GRP78-Delta C11(pGEX4T1) was a gift from Amy Shiu Lee (Addgene plasmid # 238425 ; http://n2t.net/addgene:238425 ; RRID:Addgene_238425)
