[The description below was written by a language model from this plasmid's Addgene catalogue record and pLannotate feature annotations shown in this document.]
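Description:
GST-GRP78-Delta C11(pGEX4T1) is a bacterial expression plasmid built on the pGEX-4T1 backbone for producing a glutathione S-transferase fusion of the ER chaperone GRP78 (BiP, HSPA5) lacking the last 11 amino acids of its C terminus. It is maintained in E. coli through a high-copy ColE1/pMB1-type origin and selected with ampicillin via the β-lactamase gene and its own promoter. Short rop and bom fragments, a lacZα segment with its lac promoter, operator and CAP site, and a partial E. coli yciV match are backbone remnants with no role in expression of the fusion.

The expression cassette uses the strong hybrid tac promoter followed by a lac operator. The plasmid also carries lacI under its own promoter, so transcription is repressed until it is relieved with IPTG or lactose. Downstream sits the Schistosoma japonicum GST coding sequence, followed after a short linker by an HSPA5 open reading frame of about 1.9 kb, giving an N-terminal GST tag that allows glutathione-affinity purification and pull-down assays. The associated publication concerns the C-terminal proline-rich region of GRP78 and its role in cell-surface expression, so this truncation presumably serves as a deletion mutant for mapping that region's function or interactions.

Two discrepancies should be noted. The catalogue lists the insert as human, whereas the annotation tool's best match for the coding sequence is the Chinese hamster BiP entry. This may simply reflect high conservation between the orthologues or database coverage, and the record does not resolve it. The catalogue also gives a total size of 9500 bp and an insert of 4200 bp, while the sequenced record is 6,829 nt, which fits the backbone plus the annotated coding region.
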