Features (pLannotate 1.2.2; 17 found; start..end, strand, type, name):
    181..209     +  promoter       tac promoter: strong E. coli promoter; hybrid between the trp and lac UV5 promoters
    217..233     +  protein_bind   lac operator: The lac repressor binds to the lac operator to inhibit transcription in E. coli. This inhibition can be relieved by adding lactose or isopropyl-β-D-thiogalactopyranoside (IPTG). lac repressor encoded by lacI
    256..909     +  CDS            GST26_SCHJA: Experimental evidence at protein level: Swiss-Prot protein existence level 1. GST isoenzymes appear to play a central role in the parasite detoxification system. Other functions are also suspected including a role in increasing the solubility of haematin in the parasite gut. From Schistosoma japonicum (Blood fluke).
    931..2808    +  CDS            HSPA5: BIP_CRIGR - Also known as GRP78 From Cricetulus griseus (Chinese hamster) (Cricetulus barabensis griseus).
   2844..2883    +  CDS            rop (fragment): Rop protein, which maintains plasmids at low copy number; rop
   2985..3025    +  misc_feature   bom (fragment): basis of mobility region from pBR322
   3130..3234    +  promoter       AmpR promoter: bla
   3235..4095    +  CDS            AmpR: β-lactamase; bla; confers resistance to ampicillin, carbenicillin, and related antibiotics
   4266..4854    +  rep_origin     ori: high-copy-number ColE1/pMB1/pBR322/pUC origin of replication
   5040..5091    -  misc_feature   bom (fragment): basis of mobility region from pBR322
   5098..5175    +  promoter       lacI promoter: lacI
   5176..6258    +  CDS            lacI: lac repressor; lacI; The lac repressor binds to the lac operator to inhibit transcription in E. coli. This inhibition can be relieved by adding lactose or isopropyl-β-D-thiogalactopyranoside (IPTG).
   6271..6292    +  protein_bind   CAP binding site: CAP binding activates transcription in the presence of cAMP. E. coli catabolite activator protein
   6307..6337    +  promoter       lac promoter: promoter for the E. coli lac operon
   6345..6361    +  protein_bind   lac operator: The lac repressor binds to the lac operator to inhibit transcription in E. coli. This inhibition can be relieved by adding lactose or isopropyl-β-D-thiogalactopyranoside (IPTG). lac repressor encoded by lacI
   6381..6554    +  CDS            lacZα: LacZα fragment of β-galactosidase; lacZ fragment
   6818..105     -  CDS            yciV (fragment) (across the origin): RNAAM_ECOLI - Also known as trpH From Escherichia coli (strain K12).
>Addgene plasmid #238425 | GST-GRP78-Delta C11(pGEX4T1) | addgene full sequence | sequence record 482354 | Addgene NGS Result
CTTATCGACTGCACGGTGCACCAATGCTTCTGGCGTCAGGCAGCCATCGGAAGCTGTGGTATGGCTGTGC
AGGTCGTAAATCACTGCATAATTCGTGTCGCTCAAGGCGCACTCCCGTTCTGGATAATGTTTTTTGCGCC
GACATCATAACGGTTCTGGCAAATATTCTGAAATGAGCTGTTGACAATTAATCATCGGCTCGTATAATGT
GTGGAATTGTGAGCGGATAACAATTTCACACAGGAAACAGTATTCATGTCCCCTATACTAGGTTATTGGA
AAATTAAGGGCCTTGTGCAACCCACTCGACTTCTTTTGGAATATCTTGAAGAAAAATATGAAGAGCATTT
GTATGAGCGCGATGAAGGTGATAAATGGCGAAACAAAAAGTTTGAATTGGGTTTGGAGTTTCCCAATCTT
CCTTATTATATTGATGGTGATGTTAAATTAACACAGTCTATGGCCATCATACGTTATATAGCTGACAAGC
ACAACATGTTGGGTGGTTGTCCAAAAGAGCGTGCAGAGATTTCAATGCTTGAAGGAGCGGTTTTGGATAT
TAGATACGGTGTTTCGAGAATTGCATATAGTAAAGACTTTGAAACTCTCAAAGTTGATTTTCTTAGCAAG
CTACCTGAAATGCTGAAAATGTTCGAAGATCGTTTATGTCATAAAACATATTTAAATGGTGATCATGTAA
CCCATCCTGACTTCATGTTGTATGACGCTCTTGATGTTGTTTTATACATGGACCCAATGTGCCTGGATGC
GTTCCCAAAATTAGTTTGTTTTAAAAAACGTATTGAAGCTATCCCACAAATTGATAAGTACTTGAAATCC
AGCAAGTATATAGCATGGCCTTTGCAGGGCTGGCAAGCCACGTTTGGTGGTGGCGACCATCCTCCAAAAT
CGGATCTGGTTCCGCGTGGATCCGAGGAGGAGGACAAGAAGGAGGACGTGGGCACGGTGGTCGGCATCGA
CCTGGGGACCACCTACTCCTGCGTCGGCGTGTTCAAGAACGGCCGCGTGGAGATCATCGCCAACGATCAG
GGCAACCGCATCACGCCGTCCTATGTCGCCTTCACTCCTGAAGGGGAACGTCTGATTGGCGATGCCGCCA
AGAACCAGCTCACCTCCAACCCCGAGAACACGGTCTTTGACGCCAAGCGGCTCATCGGCCGCACGTGGAA
TGACCCGTCTGTGCAGCAGGACATCAAGTTCTTGCCGTTCAAGGTGGTTGAAAAGAAAACTAAACCATAC
ATTCAAGTTGATATTGGAGGTGGGCAAACAAAGACATTTGCTCCTGAAGAAATTTCTGCCATGGTTCTCA
CTAAAATGAAAGAAACCGCTGAGGCTTATTTGGGAAAGAAGGTTACCCATGCAGTTGTTACTGTACCAGC
CTATTTTAATGATGCCCAACGCCAAGCAACCAAAGACGCTGGAACTATTGCTGGCCTAAATGTTATGAGG
ATCATCAACGAGCCTACGGCAGCTGCTATTGCTTATGGCCTGGATAAGAGGGAGGGGGAGAAGAACATCC
TGGTGTTTGACCTGGGTGGCGGAACCTTCGATGTGTCTCTTCTCACCATTGACAATGGTGTCTTCGAAGT
TGTGGCCACTAATGGAGATACTCATCTGGGTGGAGAAGACTTTGACCAGCGTGTCATGGAACACTTCATC
AAACTGTACAAAAAGAAGACGGGCAAAGATGTCAGGAAAGACAATAGAGCTGTGCAGAAACTCCGGCGCG
AGGTAGAAAAGGCCAAACGGGCCCTGTCTTCTCAGCATCAAGCAAGAATTGAAATTGAGTCCTTCTATGA
AGGAGAAGACTTTTCTGAGACCCTGACTCGGGCCAAATTTGAAGAGCTCAACATGGATCTGTTCCGGTCT
ACTATGAAGCCCGTCCAGAAAGTGTTGGAAGATTCTGATTTGAAGAAGTCTGATATTGATGAAATTGTTC
TTGTTGGTGGCTCGACTCGAATTCCAAAGATTCAGCAACTGGTTAAAGAGTTCTTCAATGGCAAGGAACC
ATCCCGTGGCATAAACCCAGATGAAGCTGTAGCGTATGGTGCTGCTGTCCAGGCTGGTGTGCTCTCTGGT
GATCAAGATACAGGTGACCTGGTACTGCTTGATGTATGTCCCCTTACACTTGGTATTGAAACTGTGGGAG
GTGTCATGACCAAACTGATTCCAAGGAACACAGTGGTGCCTACCAAGAAGTCTCAGATCTTTTCTACAGC
TTCTGATAATCAACCAACTGTTACAATCAAGGTCTATGAAGGTGAAAGACCCCTGACAAAAGACAATCAT
CTTCTGGGTACATTTGATCTGACTGGAATTCCTCCTGCTCCTCGTGGGGTCCCACAGATTGAAGTCACCT
TTGAGATAGATGTGAATGGTATTCTTCGAGTGACAGCTGAAGACAAGGGTACAGGGAACAAAAATAAGAT
CACAATCACCAATGACCAGAATCGCCTGACACCTGAAGAAATCGAAAGGATGGTTAATGATGCTGAGAAG
TTTGCTGAGGAAGACAAAAAGCTCAAGGAGCGCATTGATACTAGAAATGAGTTGGAAAGCTATGCCTATT
CTCTAAAGAATCAGATTGGAGATAAAGAAAAGCTGGGAGGTAAACTTTCCTCTGAAGATAAGGAGACCAT
GGAAAAAGCTGTAGAAGAAAAGATTGAATGGCTGGAAAGCCACCAAGATGCTGACATTGAAGACTTCAAA
GCTAAGAAGAAGGAACTGGAAGAAATTGTTCAACCAATTATCAGCAAACTCTATGGAAGTGCAGGCCCTC
CCCCAACTTAGCTCGAGCGGCCGCATCGTGACTGACTGACGATCTGCCTCGCGCGTTTCGGTGATGACGG
TGAAAACCTCTGACACATGCAGCTCCCGGAGACGGTCACAGCTTGTCTGTAAGCGGATGCCGGGAGCAGA
CAAGCCCGTCAGGGCGCGTCAGCGGGTGTTGGCGGGTGTCGGGGCGCAGCCATGACCCAGTCACGTAGCG
ATAGCGGAGTGTATAATTCTTGAAGACGAAAGGGCCTCGTGATACGCCTATTTTTATAGGTTAATGTCAT
GATAATAATGGTTTCTTAGACGTCAGGTGGCACTTTTCGGGGAAATGTGCGCGGAACCCCTATTTGTTTA
TTTTTCTAAATACATTCAAATATGTATCCGCTCATGAGACAATAACCCTGATAAATGCTTCAATAATATT
GAAAAAGGAAGAGTATGAGTATTCAACATTTCCGTGTCGCCCTTATTCCCTTTTTTGCGGCATTTTGCCT
TCCTGTTTTTGCTCACCCAGAAACGCTGGTGAAAGTAAAAGATGCTGAAGATCAGTTGGGTGCACGAGTG
GGTTACATCGAACTGGATCTCAACAGCGGTAAGATCCTTGAGAGTTTTCGCCCCGAAGAACGTTTTCCAA
TGATGAGCACTTTTAAAGTTCTGCTATGTGGCGCGGTATTATCCCGTGTTGACGCCGGGCAAGAGCAACT
CGGTCGCCGCATACACTATTCTCAGAATGACTTGGTTGAGTACTCACCAGTCACAGAAAAGCATCTTACG
GATGGCATGACAGTAAGAGAATTATGCAGTGCTGCCATAACCATGAGTGATAACACTGCGGCCAACTTAC
TTCTGACAACGATCGGAGGACCGAAGGAGCTAACCGCTTTTTTGCACAACATGGGGGATCATGTAACTCG
CCTTGATCGTTGGGAACCGGAGCTGAATGAAGCCATACCAAACGACGAGCGTGACACCACGATGCCTGCA
GCAATGGCAACAACGTTGCGCAAACTATTAACTGGCGAACTACTTACTCTAGCTTCCCGGCAACAATTAA
TAGACTGGATGGAGGCGGATAAAGTTGCAGGACCACTTCTGCGCTCGGCCCTTCCGGCTGGCTGGTTTAT
TGCTGATAAATCTGGAGCCGGTGAGCGTGGGTCTCGCGGTATCATTGCAGCACTGGGGCCAGATGGTAAG
CCCTCCCGTATCGTAGTTATCTACACGACGGGGAGTCAGGCAACTATGGATGAACGAAATAGACAGATCG
CTGAGATAGGTGCCTCACTGATTAAGCATTGGTAACTGTCAGACCAAGTTTACTCATATATACTTTAGAT
TGATTTAAAACTTCATTTTTAATTTAAAAGGATCTAGGTGAAGATCCTTTTTGATAATCTCATGACCAAA
ATCCCTTAACGTGAGTTTTCGTTCCACTGAGCGTCAGACCCCGTAGAAAAGATCAAAGGATCTTCTTGAG
ATCCTTTTTTTCTGCGCGTAATCTGCTGCTTGCAAACAAAAAAACCACCGCTACCAGCGGTGGTTTGTTT
GCCGGATCAAGAGCTACCAACTCTTTTTCCGAAGGTAACTGGCTTCAGCAGAGCGCAGATACCAAATACT
GTCCTTCTAGTGTAGCCGTAGTTAGGCCACCACTTCAAGAACTCTGTAGCACCGCCTACATACCTCGCTC
TGCTAATCCTGTTACCAGTGGCTGCTGCCAGTGGCGATAAGTCGTGTCTTACCGGGTTGGACTCAAGACG
ATAGTTACCGGATAAGGCGCAGCGGTCGGGCTGAACGGGGGGTTCGTGCACACAGCCCAGCTTGGAGCGA
ACGACCTACACCGAACTGAGATACCTACAGCGTGAGCTATGAGAAAGCGCCACGCTTCCCGAAGGGAGAA
AGGCGGACAGGTATCCGGTAAGCGGCAGGGTCGGAACAGGAGAGCGCACGAGGGAGCTTCCAGGGGGAAA
CGCCTGGTATCTTTATAGTCCTGTCGGGTTTCGCCACCTCTGACTTGAGCGTCGATTTTTGTGATGCTCG
TCAGGGGGGCGGAGCCTATGGAAAAACGCCAGCAACGCGGCCTTTTTACGGTTCCTGGCCTTTTGCTGGC
CTTTTGCTCACATGTTCTTTCCTGCGTTATCCCCTGATTCTGTGGATAACCGTATTACCGCCTTTGAGTG
AGCTGATACCGCTCGCCGCAGCCGAACGACCGAGCGCAGCGAGTCAGTGAGCGAGGAAGCGGAAGAGCGC
CTGATGCGGTATTTTCTCCTTACGCATCTGTGCGGTATTTCACACCGCATAAATTCCGACACCATCGAAT
GGCGCAAAACCTTTCGCGGTATGGCATGATAGCGCCCGGAAGAGAGTCAATTCAGGGTGGTGAATGTGAA
ACCAGTAACGTTATACGATGTCGCAGAGTATGCCGGTGTCTCTTATCAGACCGTTTCCCGCGTGGTGAAC
CAGGCCAGCCACGTTTCTGCGAAAACGCGGGAAAAAGTGGAAGCGGCGATGGCGGAGCTGAATTACATTC
CCAACCGCGTGGCACAACAACTGGCGGGCAAACAGTCGTTGCTGATTGGCGTTGCCACCTCCAGTCTGGC
CCTGCACGCGCCGTCGCAAATTGTCGCGGCGATTAAATCTCGCGCCGATCAACTGGGTGCCAGCGTGGTG
GTGTCGATGGTAGAACGAAGCGGCGTCGAAGCCTGTAAAGCGGCGGTGCACAATCTTCTCGCGCAACGCG
TCAGTGGGCTGATCATTAACTATCCGCTGGATGACCAGGATGCCATTGCTGTGGAAGCTGCCTGCACTAA
TGTTCCGGCGTTATTTCTTGATGTCTCTGACCAGACACCCATCAACAGTATTATTTTCTCCCATGAAGAC
GGTACGCGACTGGGCGTGGAGCATCTGGTCGCATTGGGTCACCAGCAAATCGCGCTGTTAGCGGGCCCAT
TAAGTTCTGTCTCGGCGCGTCTGCGTCTGGCTGGCTGGCATAAATATCTCACTCGCAATCAAATTCAGCC
GATAGCGGAACGGGAAGGCGACTGGAGTGCCATGTCCGGTTTTCAACAAACCATGCAAATGCTGAATGAG
GGCATCGTTCCCACTGCGATGCTGGTTGCCAACGATCAGATGGCGCTGGGCGCAATGCGCGCCATTACCG
AGTCCGGGCTGCGCGTTGGTGCGGATATCTCGGTAGTGGGATACGACGATACCGAAGACAGCTCATGTTA
TATCCCGCCGTTAACCACCATCAAACAGGATTTTCGCCTGCTGGGGCAAACCAGCGTGGACCGCTTGCTG
CAACTCTCTCAGGGCCAGGCGGTGAAGGGCAATCAGCTGTTGCCCGTCTCACTGGTGAAAAGAAAAACCA
CCCTGGCGCCCAATACGCAAACCGCCTCTCCCCGCGCGTTGGCCGATTCATTAATGCAGCTGGCACGACA
GGTTTCCCGACTGGAAAGCGGGCAGTGAGCGCAACGCAATTAATGTAAGTTAGCTCACTCATTAGGCACC
CCAGGCTTTACACTTTATGCTTCCGGCTCGTATGTTGTGTGGAATTGTGAGCGGATAACAATTTCACACA
GGAAACAGCTATGACCATGATTACGGATTCACTGGCCGTCGTTTTACAACGTCGTGACTGGGAAAACCCT
GGCGTTACCCAACTTAATCGCCTTGCAGCACATCCCCCTTTCGCCAGCTGGCGTAATAGCGAAGAGGCCC
GCACCGATCGCCCTTCCCAACAGTTGCGCAGCCTGAATGGCGAATGGCGCTTTGCCTGGTTTCCGGCACC
AGAAGCGGTGCCGGAAAGCTGGCTGGAGTGCGATCTTCCTGAGGCCGATACTGTCGTCGTCCCCTCAAAC
TGGCAGATGCACGGTTACGATGCGCCCATCTACACCAACGTGACCTATCCCATTACGGTCAATCCGCCGT
TTGTTCCCACGGAGAATCCGACGGGTTGTTACTCGCTCACATTTAATGTTGATGAAAGCTGGCTACAGGA
AGGCCAGACGCGAATTATTTTTGATGGCGTTGGAATTAG
